Addgene plasmid #18959: pcDNA4-rB90
Depositing lab: Mariano Viapiano. Depositing organization: Ohio State University. Publication: BEHAB/brevican requires ADAMTS-mediated proteolytic cleavage to promote glioma invasion. Viapiano MS, Hockfield S, Matthews RT. J Neurooncol. 2008 Jul . 88(3):261-72. 10.1007/s11060-008-9575-8 PubMed 18398576.
Backbone
  Vector backbone: pcDNA3.1+
  Backbone manufacturer: Invitrogen
  Backbone size w/o insert (bp): 5500
  Vector type: Mammalian Expression
  Selectable markers: Neomycin (select with G418)
Growth in bacteria
  Bacterial resistance: Ampicillin, 100 μg/mL
  Growth temperature: 37°C
  Growth strain: DH5alpha
  Copy number: High Copy
Gene/Insert
  Gene/Insert name: Brevican C-terminus (alt names: BCAN; BEHAB)
  Species: R. norvegicus (rat)
  Insert size (bp): 2000
  Mutation: Rat brevican C-terminus: Signal peptide aa 1-22 between Hind III and EcoRI, followed by aa 396-883 between Eco RI and NotI (EcoRI site was introduced and created two extra aa)
  GenBank ID: NM_001033665
  Entrez Gene: Bcan (a.k.a. ALPBRE)
  Cloning method: Restriction Enzyme; 5′ cloning site Hind III (not destroyed); 3′ cloning site Not I (not destroyed)
  Sequencing primers: 5′ T7
Resource information
  A portion of this plasmid was derived from a plasmid made by: Original full-length brevican clone was kindly provided by Dr. Yu Yamaguchi (Burnham Institute, La Jolla, CA)
Terms and licenses: Academic/Nonprofit Terms; Industry Terms: Not Available to Industry
How to cite: pcDNA4-rB90 was a gift from Mariano Viapiano (Addgene plasmid # 18959 ; http://n2t.net/addgene:18959 ; RRID:Addgene_18959)
