[The description below was written by a language model from this plasmid's Addgene catalogue record.]
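Description:
pcDNA4-rB90 is a mammalian expression plasmid carrying a secreted form of the C-terminal portion of rat brevican (Bcan, also called BEHAB), a brain-enriched extracellular matrix proteoglycan. Although the name suggests pcDNA4, the record lists the backbone as Invitrogen's pcDNA3.1+ (about 5.5 kb) with a neomycin marker for G418 selection of stable mammalian transfectants, so the name and the recorded backbone do not fully agree. In bacteria it is maintained as a high-copy plasmid under ampicillin selection. The record does not name the promoter. pcDNA3.1-type vectors normally drive the insert from the CMV immediate-early promoter, with a T7 promoter upstream of the cloning site, which fits the listed T7 sequencing primer.

The roughly 2 kb insert is a two-part fusion rather than the native cDNA. The brevican signal peptide (residues 1–22) lies between the HindIII and EcoRI sites and is followed by residues 396–883 between EcoRI and NotI. The engineered EcoRI junction adds two extra amino acids. Both outer cloning sites are retained. Joining the signal peptide directly to the C-terminal region should route the truncated protein into the secretory pathway without the N-terminal portion of brevican. No epitope tag or reporter is recorded.

The associated publication concerns the requirement for ADAMTS-mediated cleavage of brevican in promoting glioma invasion. The construct therefore appears intended for expressing the isolated C-terminal fragment in cultured cells, presumably to compare it with full-length brevican or other fragments, though the record does not describe specific experiments. The insert derives from a full-length brevican clone obtained from another laboratory.
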