>Addgene plasmid #18959 | pcDNA4-rB90 | addgene partial sequence | sequence record 24819 | 18959 sequence with CMV-F
TTAGCAGAGCTCTCTGGCTACTAGAGAACCCACTGCTTACTGGCTTATCGAAATTAATACGACTCACTAT
AGGGAGACCCAAGCTTGGTACCGAGCTCGGATCCATGATCCCATTGCTTCTGTCCCTGCTGGCAGCTCTG
GTCCTGACCCAAGCCCCTGCAGCCCTCGCTGAATTCTCTCGTGGGGCGATCTACTCCATCCCCATCACAG
AAGATGGGGGAGGAGGAAGCTCTACCCCAGAAGACCCAGCAGAGGCCCCCAGGACTCCTCTAGAATCAGA
AACCCAATCCGTTGCACCACCTACCGGGTCCTCAGAAGAGGAAGGCGAAGCCCTGGAGGAAGAAGAAAGA
TTCAAAGACACAGAGACTCCGAAGGAAGAGAAGGAGCAGGAGAACCTGTGGGTGTGGCCCACGGAGCTCA
GCAGCCCTCTCCCTACTGGCTTGGAAACAGAGCACTCACTCTCCCAGGTGTCCCCACCAGCCCAGGCAGT
TCTACAGCTGGGTGCATCACCTTCTCCCAGGCCTCCAAGGGTCCATGGACCGCCTGCAGAGACTTTGCAA
CCCCCAAGGGAGGGAAGCCTCACATCTACTCCAGATGGGGCAAGAGAAGTAGCGGGGGAAACTGGGAGCC
CTGAGCTCTCTGGGGTTCCTCGAGAAAGCGAGGAGGCAGGAAGCTCCAGCTTGGAGGATGGCCCTTCCCT
CCTTCCAGCGACATGGGCCCCTGTGGGTACCAGGGAGCTGGAGACCCCCTCAGAAAAGAGTCTGGAAGAC
TGTTCTGACAGCACATCAGTGCAGGCCAGCAGTGTGCCACCGANGTGCAC
